Addgene plasmid #99316: hSTARR-seq_SCP1 vector_blocking 1
Purpose: (Empty Backbone) Vector to measure enhancer activity of candidates from a DNA library by STARR-seq.
Depositing lab: Alexander Stark. Depositing organization: Research Institute of Molecular Pathology (IMP). Publication: Resolving systematic errors in widely used enhancer activity assays in human cells. Muerdter F, Boryn LM, Woodfin AR, Neumayr C, Rath M, Zabidi MA, Pagani M, Haberle V, Kazmar T, Catarino RR, Schernhuber K, Arnold CD, Stark A. Nat Methods. 2017 Dec 11. pii: nmeth.4534. doi: 10.1038/nmeth.4534. PubMed 29256496.
Backbone
  Vector backbone: STARR-seq luciferase INF enhancer vector_ORI
  Backbone manufacturer: Promega
  Backbone size (bp): 4023
  Vector type: Mammalian Expression ; hSTARR-seq screening vector
Growth in bacteria
  Bacterial resistance: Chloramphenicol and Ampicillin, 25 & 100 μg/mL
  Growth temperature: 37°C
  Growth strain: ccdB Survival
  Copy number: High Copy
Gene/Insert
  Gene/Insert name: None
Terms and licenses: Academic/Nonprofit Terms; Industry Terms: Not Available to Industry
Depositor comments: This vector has a RBG polyA and bGH poly A sequence downstream of the ORI; for blocking transcripts arising from the ORI; Core promoter is SCP1 . Please see bioRxiv for preprint article. Posted 17 July 2017. DOI: 10.1101/164590
How to cite: hSTARR-seq_SCP1 vector_blocking 1 was a gift from Alexander Stark (Addgene plasmid # 99316 ; http://n2t.net/addgene:99316 ; RRID:Addgene_99316)
