[The description below was written by a language model from this plasmid's Addgene catalogue record and pLannotate feature annotations shown in this document.]
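Description:
hSTARR-seq_SCP1 vector_blocking 1 is an empty mammalian screening backbone for STARR-seq, a massively parallel assay in which candidate enhancer fragments from a DNA library are cloned into the transcribed region of a reporter, so that an active enhancer drives its own transcription and can be quantified by sequencing the reporter RNA. It derives from a Promega-based STARR-seq luciferase vector. In bacteria it is maintained by a high-copy ColE1/pUC-type origin with ampicillin resistance. It also carries a chloramphenicol resistance gene and the ccdB toxin (with a ccdA fragment), so the uncut vector must be grown in a ccdB-tolerant strain under dual selection.

According to the depositor, the core promoter is the synthetic Super Core Promoter 1 (SCP1). It is not picked up as a feature in the annotation, but presumably lies upstream of the annotated chimeric β-globin/immunoglobulin intron. The intron is followed by a short GFP-derived fragment and then the CmR–ccdB cassette, which serves as a counter-selectable placeholder where library inserts would be expected to be introduced. An SV40 poly(A) signal is annotated beyond the cassette, although on the opposite strand.

The "blocking" design addresses transcription that initiates within the bacterial origin of replication, one of the systematic errors examined in the associated study. Rabbit β-globin sequence (intron, exon fragment and poly(A) signal) and a bGH poly(A) signal are placed downstream of the origin to terminate such transcripts. These are followed by a synthetic poly(A) signal and an RNA polymerase II pause site just ahead of the reporter unit. The small SV40 promoter, large T antigen and TcR matches appear to be backbone remnants.
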