Features (pLannotate 1.2.2; 20 found; start..end, strand, type, name):
    175..307     +  intron         chimeric intron: chimera between introns from human β-globin and immunoglobulin heavy chain genes
    322..390     +  CDS            cEGFP (fragment): cEGFP is a basic (constitutively fluorescent) green fluorescent protein published in 2008, derived from Aequorea victoria.
    442..472     +  promoter       lac UV5 promoter: E. coli lac promoter with an "up" mutation
    496..525     +  promoter       cat promoter (fragment): promoter of the E. coli cat gene encoding chloramphenicol acetyltransferase
    526..1185    +  CDS            CmR: chloramphenicol acetyltransferase; cat; confers resistance to chloramphenicol
   1364..1522    +  CDS            ccdA (fragment): CCDA_ECO57 - Also known as H, letA. Experimental evidence at protein level: Swiss-Prot protein existence level 1. Antitoxin component of a type II toxin-antitoxin (TA) system which inhibits the post-segregational killing (PSK) of plasmid-free cells, also referred to as a plasmid addiction system. Binds to and blocks the activity of CcdB; will also remove bound CcdB protein from the CcdB-GyrA complex by forming a CcdA-CcdB complex, a process termed rejuvenation. Functions as a transcriptional corepressor for the ccdAB operon, repression also requires CcdB (By similarity). From Escherichia coli
   1527..1829    +  CDS            ccdB: CCDB_ECOLI - Also known as G, letB, letD. Experimental evidence at protein level: Swiss-Prot protein existence level 1. Toxic component of a type II toxin-antitoxin (TA) system, functioning in plasmid maintainence. Responsible for the post- segregational killing (PSK) of plasmid-free cells, also referred to as a plasmid addiction system. Half-life of over 2 hours. Cell killing by CcdB is accompanied by filamentation, defects in chromosome and plasmid segregation, defects in cell division, formation of anucleate cells, decreased DNA synthesis and plasmid loss. Interferes with the activity of DN
   1910..2031    -  polyA_signal   SV40 poly(A) signal: SV40 polyadenylation signal
   2054..2122    -  CDS            large T antigen (fragment): large T antigen from SV40 (simian virus 40)
   2138..2267    +  CDS            TcR (fragment): tetracycline efflux protein; tet; confers resistance to tetracycline
   2447..3035    -  rep_origin     ori: high-copy-number ColE1/pMB1/pBR322/pUC origin of replication
   3235..4095    -  CDS            AmpR: β-lactamase confers resistance to ampicillin, carbenicillin, and related antibiotics
   4096..4137    -  promoter       AmpR promoter (fragment): bla
   4162..4734    +  intron         β-globin intron: intron from rabbit β-globin gene
   4738..4860    +  CDS            HBB: HBB_COLGU - Experimental evidence at transcript level: Swiss-Prot protein existence level 2. Involved in oxygen transport from the lung to the various peripheral tissues. From Colobus guereza (Mantled guereza) (Eastern black-and-white colobus monkey).
   4931..4973    +  polyA_signal   β-globin poly(A) signal (fragment): rabbit β-globin polyadenylation signal (Gil and Proudfoot, 1987)
   5032..5256    +  polyA_signal   bGH poly(A) signal: bovine growth hormone polyadenylation signal
   5260..5281    +  promoter       SV40 promoter (fragment): SV40 enhancer and early promoter
   5372..5420    +  polyA_signal   poly(A) signal: synthetic polyadenylation signal
   5434..35      +  misc_feature   pause site (across the origin): RNA polymerase II transcriptional pause signal from the human α2 globin gene
>Addgene plasmid #99316 | hSTARR-seq_SCP1 vector_blocking 1 | addgene full sequence | sequence record 193016 | Addgene NGS Result
CCCCAGTGCAAGTGCAGGTGCCAGAACATTTCTCTGGCCTAACTGGCCGGTACCTGAGCTCCCTAGGGTA
CTTATATAAGGGGGTGGGGGCGCGTTCGTCCTCAGTCGCGATCGAACACTCGAGCCGAGCAGACGTGCCT
ACGGACCGGGGCCCGGTCGTGAGGCACTGGGCAGGTAAGTATCAAGGTTACAAGACAGGTTTAAGGAGAC
CAATAGAAACTGGGCTTGTCGAGACAGAGAAGACTCTTGCGTTTCTGATAGGCACCTATTGGTCTTACTG
ACATCCACTTTGCCTTTCTCTCCACAGGTGTCCACCCTGCAGGCTTAAGCATGGCTAGCAAAGGAGAAGA
ACTCTTCACTGGAGTTGTCCCAATTCTTGTTGAATTAGATTGATCTAGAGCATGCACCGGTGATATCGCG
GCCGCATTAGGCACCCCAGGCTTTACACTTTATGCTTCCGGCTCGTATAATGTGTGGATTTTGAGTTAGG
ATCCGTCGAGATTTTCAGGAGCTAAGGAAGCTAAAATGGAGAAAAAAATCACTGGATATACCACCGTTGA
TATATCCCAATGGCATCGTAAAGAACATTTTGAGGCATTTCAGTCAGTTGCTCAATGTACCTATAACCAG
ACCGTTCAGCTGGATATTACGGCCTTTTTAAAGACCGTAAAGAAAAATAAGCACAAGTTTTATCCGGCCT
TTATTCACATTCTTGCCCGCCTGATGAATGCTCATCCGGAATTCCGTATGGCAATGAAAGACGGTGAGCT
GGTGATATGGGATAGTGTTCACCCTTGTTACACCGTTTTCCATGAGCAAACTGAAACGTTTTCATCGCTC
TGGAGTGAATACCACGACGATTTCCGGCAGTTTCTACACATATATTCGCAAGATGTGGCGTGTTACGGTG
AAAACCTGGCCTATTTCCCTAAAGGGTTTATTGAGAATATGTTTTTCGTCTCAGCCAATCCCTGGGTGAG
TTTCACCAGTTTTGATTTAAACGTGGCCAATATGGACAACTTCTTCGCCCCCGTTTTCACCATGGGCAAA
TATTATACGCAAGGCGACAAGGTGCTGATGCCGCTGGCGATTCAGGTTCATCATGCCGTTTGTGATGGCT
TCCATGTCGGCAGAATGCTTAATGAATTACAACAGTACTGCGATGAGTGGCAGGGCGGGGCGTAAACGCG
TGGATCCGGCTTACTAAAAGCCAGATAACAGTATGCGTATTTGCGCGCTGATTTTTGCGGTATAAGAATA
TATACTGATATGTATACCCGAAGTATGTCAAAAAGAGGTATGCTATGAAGCAGCGTATTACAGTGACAGT
TGACAGCGACAGCTATCAGTTGCTCAAGGCATATATGATGTCAATATCTCCGGTCTGGTAAGCACAACCA
TGCAGAATGAAGCCCGTCGTCTGCGTGCCGAACGCTGGAAAGCGGAAAATCAGGAAGGGATGGCTGAGGT
CGCCCGGTTTATTGAAATGAACGGCTCTTTTGCTGACGAGAACAGGGGCTGGTGAAATGCAGTTTAAGGT
TTACACCTATAAAAGAGAGAGCCGTTATCGTCTGTTTGTGGATGTACAGAGTGATATTATTGACACGCCC
GGGCGACGGATGGTGATCCCCCTGGCCAGTGCACGTCTGCTGTCAGATAAAGTCTCCCGTGAACTTTACC
CGGTGGTGCATATCGGGGATGAAAGCTGGCGCATGATGACCACCGATATGGCCAGTGTGCCGGTCTCCGT
TATCGGGGAAGAAGTGGCTGATCTCAGCCACCGCGAAAATGACATCAAAAACGCCATTAACCTGATGTTC
TGGGGAATATAAATGTCAGGCTCCCTTATACACAGCCAGTCTGCAGGATATCGTCGACGAATTCGGCCGG
CCGCTTCGAGCAGACATGATAAGATACATTGATGAGTTTGGACAAACCACAACTAGAATGCAGTGAAAAA
AATGCTTTATTTGTGAAATTTGTGATGCTATTGCTTTATTTGTAACCATTATAAGCTGCAATAAACAAGT
TAACAACAACAATTGCATTCATTTTATGTTTCAGGTTCAGGGGGAGGTGTGGGAGGTTTTTTAAAGCAAG
TAAAACCTCTACAAATGTGGTAAAATCGATAAGGATCCGACCGATGCCCTTGAGAGCCTTCAACCCAGTC
AGCTCCTTCCGGTGGGCGCGGGGCATGACTATCGTCGCCGCACTTATGACTGTCTTCTTTATCATGCAAC
TCGTAGGACAGGTGCCGGCAGCGCTCTTCCGCTTCCTCGCTCACTGACTCGCTGCGCTCGGTCGTTCGGC
TGCGGCGAGCGGTATCAGCTCACTCAAAGGCGGTAATACGGTTATCCACAGAATCAGGGGATAACGCAGG
AAAGAACATGTGAGCAAAAGGCCAGCAAAAGGCCAGGAACCGTAAAAAGGCCGCGTTGCTGGCGTTTTTC
CATAGGCTCCGCCCCCCTGACGAGCATCACAAAAATCGACGCTCAAGTCAGAGGTGGCGAAACCCGACAG
GACTATAAAGATACCAGGCGTTTCCCCCTGGAAGCTCCCTCGTGCGCTCTCCTGTTCCGACCCTGCCGCT
TACCGGATACCTGTCCGCCTTTCTCCCTTCGGGAAGCGTGGCGCTTTCTCATAGCTCACGCTGTAGGTAT
CTCAGTTCGGTGTAGGTCGTTCGCTCCAAGCTGGGCTGTGTGCACGAACCCCCCGTTCAGCCCGACCGCT
GCGCCTTATCCGGTAACTATCGTCTTGAGTCCAACCCGGTAAGACACGACTTATCGCCACTGGCAGCAGC
CACTGGTAACAGGATTAGCAGAGCGAGGTATGTAGGCGGTGCTACAGAGTTCTTGAAGTGGTGGCCTAAC
TACGGCTACACTAGAAGAACAGTATTTGGTATCTGCGCTCTGCTGAAGCCAGTTACCTTCGGAAAAAGAG
TTGGTAGCTCTTGATCCGGCAAACAAACCACCGCTGGTAGCGGTGGTTTTTTTGTTTGCAAGCAGCAGAT
TACGCGCAGAAAAAAAGGATCTCAAGAAGATCCTTTGATCTTTTCTACGGGGTCTGACGCTCAGTGGAAC
GAAAACTCACGTTAAGGGATTTTGGTCATGAGATTATCAAAAAGGATCTTCACCTAGATCCTTTTAAATT
AAAAATGAAGTTTTAAATCAATCTAAAGTATATATGAGTAAACTTGGTCTGACAGCGGCCGCAAATGCTA
AACCACTGCAGTGGTTACCAGTGCTTGATCAGTGAGGCACCGATCTCAGCGATCTGCCTATTTCGTTCGT
CCATAGTGGCCTGACTCCCCGTCGTGTAGATCACTACGATTCGTGAGGGCTTACCATCAGGCCCCAGCGC
AGCAATGATGCCGCGAGAGCCGCGTTCACCGGCCCCCGATTTGTCAGCAATGAACCAGCCAGCAGGGAGG
GCCGAGCGAAGAAGTGGTCCTGCTACTTTGTCCGCCTCCATCCAGTCTATGAGCTGCTGTCGTGATGCTA
GAGTAAGAAGTTCGCCAGTGAGTAGTTTCCGAAGAGTTGTGGCCATTGCTACTGGCATCGTGGTATCACG
CTCGTCGTTCGGTATGGCTTCGTTCAACTCTGGTTCCCAGCGGTCAAGCCGGGTCACATGATCACCCATA
TTATGAAGAAATGCAGTCAGCTCCTTAGGGCCTCCGATCGTTGTCAGAAGTAAGTTGGCCGCGGTGTTGT
CGCTCATGGTAATGGCAGCACTACACAATTCTCTTACCGTCATGCCATCCGTAAGATGCTTTTCCGTGAC
CGGCGAGTACTCAACCAAGTCGTTTTGTGAGTAGTGTATACGGCGACCAAGCTGCTCTTGCCCGGCGTCT
ATACGGGACAACACCGCGCCACATAGCAGTACTTTGAAAGTGCTCATCATCGGGAATCGTTCTTCGGGGC
GGAAAGACTCAAGGATCTTGCCGCTATTGAGATCCAGTTCGATATAGCCCACTCTTGCACCCAGTTGATC
TTCAGCATCTTTTACTTTCACCAGCGTTTCGGGGTGTGCAAAAACAGGCAAGCAAAATGCCGCAAAGAAG
GGAATGAGTGCGACACGAAAATGTTGGATGCTCATACTCGTCCTTTTTCAATATTATTGAAGCATTTATC
AGGGTTACTAGTACGCGTTGAGAACTTCAGGGTGAGTTTGGGGACCCTTGATTGTTCTTTCTTTTTCGCT
ATTGTAAAATTCATGTTATATGGAGGGGGCAAAGTTTTCAGGGTGTTGTTTAGAATGGGAAGATGTCCCT
TGTATCACCATGGACCCTCATGATAATTTTGTTTCTTTCACTTTCTACTCTGTTGACAACCATTGTCTCC
TCTTATTTTCTTTTCATTTTCTGTAACTTTTTCGTTAAACTTTAGCTTGCATTTGTAACGAATTTTTAAA
TTCACTTTTGTTTATTTGTCAGATTGTAAGTACTTTCTCTAATCACTTTTTTTTCAAGGCAATCAGGGTA
TATTATATTGTACTTCAGCACAGTTTTAGAGAACAATTGTTATAATTAAATGATAAGGTAGAATATTTCT
GCATATAAATTCTGGCTGGCGTGGAAATATTCTTATTGGTAGAAACAACTACACCCTGGTCATCATCCTG
CCTTTCTCTTTATGGTTACAATGATATACACTGTTTGAGATGAGGATAAAATACTCTGAGTCCAAACCGG
GCCCCTCTGCTAACCATGTTCATGCCTTCTTCTCTTTCCTACAGCTCCTGGGCAACGTGCTGGTTGTTGT
GCTGTCTCATCATTTTGGCAAAGGATTCACTCCTCAGGTGCAGGCTGCCTATCAGAAGGTGGTGGCTGGT
GTGGCCAATGCCCTGGCTCACAAATACCACTGAGATCGTTTTCCCTCTGCCAAAAATTATGGGGACATCA
TGAAGCCCCTTGAGCATCTGACTTCTGGCTAATAAAGGAAATTTATTTTCATTGCAATAGTGTGTTGGAA
TTTCTCGATCGTCTAGCTTCAGCGAGGGATCAATTCTCTAGAGCTCGCTGATCAGCCTCGACTGTGCCTT
CTAGTTGCCAGCCATCTGTTGTTTGCCCCTCCCCCGTGCCTTCCTTGACCCTGGAAGGTGCCACTCCCAC
TGTCCTTTCCTAATAAAATGAGGAAATTGCATCGCATTGTCTGAGTAGGTGTCATTCTATTCTGGGGGGT
GGGGTGGGGCAGGACAGCAAGGGGGAGGATTGGGAAGACAATAGCAGGCATGCTGGGGATGCGGTGGGCT
CTATGGCTTCTGAGGCGGAAAGAACCAGCTGGGGCTCGATCCTCTAGAGTCGCCTCGAACTAGTACGTCT
CTCAAGGATAAGTAAGTAATATTAAGGTACGGGAGGTATTGGACAGGCCGCAATAAAATATCTTTATTTT
CATTACATCTGTGTGTTGGTTTTTTGTGTGAATCGATAGTACTAACATACGCTCTCCATCAAAACAAAAC
GAAACAAAACAAACTAGCAAAATAGGCTGT
